>Addgene plasmid #170927 | EF1A_Hygro_P2A_RUNX1_R64P_Barcode | addgene full sequence | sequence record 336109 | Addgene NGS Result
AATTAATTCTGTGGAATGTGTGTCAGTTAGGGTGTGGAAAGTCCCCAGGCTCCCCAGCAGGCAGAAGTAT
GCAAAGCATGCATCTCAATTAGTCAGCAACCAGGTGTGGAAAGTCCCCAGGCTCCCCAGCAGGCAGAAGT
ATGCAAAGCATGCATCTCAATTAGTCAGCAACCATAGTCCCGCCCCTAACTCCGCCCATCCCGCCCCTAA
CTCCGCCCAGTTCCGCCCATTCTCCGCCCCATGGCTGACTAATTTTTTTTATTTATGCAGAGGCCGAGGC
CGCCTCTGCCTCTGAGCTATTCCAGAAGTAGTGAGGAGGCTTTTTTGGAGGCCTAGGCTTTTGCAAAAAG
CTCCCGGGAGCTTGTATATCCATTTTCGGATCTGATCAGCACGTGTTGACAATTAATCATCGGCATAGTA
TATCGGCATAGTATAATACGACAAGGTGAGGAACTAAACCATGGCCAAGTTGACCAGTGCCGTTCCGGTG
CTCACCGCGCGCGACGTCGCCGGAGCGGTCGAGTTCTGGACCGACCGGCTCGGGTTCTCCCGGGACTTCG
TGGAGGACGACTTCGCCGGTGTGGTCCGGGACGACGTGACCCTGTTCATCAGCGCGGTCCAGGACCAGGT
GGTGCCGGACAACACCCTGGCCTGGGTGTGGGTGCGCGGCCTGGACGAGCTGTACGCCGAGTGGTCGGAG
GTCGTGTCCACGAACTTCCGGGACGCCTCCGGGCCGGCCATGACCGAGATCGGCGAGCAGCCGTGGGGGC
GGGAGTTCGCCCTGCGCGACCCGGCCGGCAACTGCGTGCACTTCGTGGCCGAGGAGCAGGACTGACACGT
GCTACGAGATTTCGATTCCACCGCCGCCTTCTATGAAAGGTTGGGCTTCGGAATCGTTTTCCGGGACGCC
GGCTGGATGATCCTCCAGCGCGGGGATCTCATGCTGGAGTTCTTCGCCCACCCCAACTTGTTTATTGCAG
CTTATAATGGTTACAAATAAAGCAATAGCATCACAAATTTCACAAATAAAGCATTTTTTTCACTGCATTC
TAGTTGTGGTTTGTCCAAACTCATCAATGTATCTTATCATGTCTGTATACCGTCGACCTCTAGCTAGAGC
TTGGCGTAATCATGGTCATAGCTGTTTCCTGTGTGAAATTGTTATCCGCTCACAATTCCACACAACATAC
GAGCCGGAAGCATAAAGTGTAAAGCCTGGGGTGCCTAATGAGTGAGCTAACTCACATTAATTGCGTTGCG
CTCACTGCCCGCTTTCCAGTCGGGAAACCTGTCGTGCCAGCTGCATTAATGAATCGGCCAACGCGCGGGG
AGAGGCGGTTTGCGTATTGGGCGCTCTTCCGCTTCCTCGCTCACTGACTCGCTGCGCTCGGTCGTTCGGC
TGCGGCGAGCGGTATCAGCTCACTCAAAGGCGGTAATACGGTTATCCACAGAATCAGGGGATAACGCAGG
AAAGAACATGTGAGCAAAAGGCCAGCAAAAGGCCAGGAACCGTAAAAAGGCCGCGTTGCTGGCGTTTTTC
CATAGGCTCCGCCCCCCTGACGAGCATCACAAAAATCGACGCTCAAGTCAGAGGTGGCGAAACCCGACAG
GACTATAAAGATACCAGGCGTTTCCCCCTGGAAGCTCCCTCGTGCGCTCTCCTGTTCCGACCCTGCCGCT
TACCGGATACCTGTCCGCCTTTCTCCCTTCGGGAAGCGTGGCGCTTTCTCATAGCTCACGCTGTAGGTAT
CTCAGTTCGGTGTAGGTCGTTCGCTCCAAGCTGGGCTGTGTGCACGAACCCCCCGTTCAGCCCGACCGCT
GCGCCTTATCCGGTAACTATCGTCTTGAGTCCAACCCGGTAAGACACGACTTATCGCCACTGGCAGCAGC
CACTGGTAACAGGATTAGCAGAGCGAGGTATGTAGGCGGTGCTACAGAGTTCTTGAAGTGGTGGCCTAAC
TACGGCTACACTAGAAGAACAGTATTTGGTATCTGCGCTCTGCTGAAGCCAGTTACCTTCGGAAAAAGAG
TTGGTAGCTCTTGATCCGGCAAACAAACCACCGCTGGTAGCGGTGGTTTTTTTGTTTGCAAGCAGCAGAT
TACGCGCAGAAAAAAAGGATCTCAAGAAGATCCTTTGATCTTTTCTACGGGGTCTGACGCTCAGTGGAAC
GAAAACTCACGTTAAGGGATTTTGGTCATGAGATTATCAAAAAGGATCTTCACCTAGATCCTTTTAAATT
AAAAATGAAGTTTTAAATCAATCTAAAGTATATATGAGTAAACTTGGTCTGACAGTTACCAATGCTTAAT
CAGTGAGGCACCTATCTCAGCGATCTGTCTATTTCGTTCATCCATAGTTGCCTGACTCCCCGTCGTGTAG
ATAACTACGATACGGGAGGGCTTACCATCTGGCCCCAGTGCTGCAATGATACCGCGAGACCCACGCTCAC
CGGCTCCAGATTTATCAGCAATAAACCAGCCAGCCGGAAGGGCCGAGCGCAGAAGTGGTCCTGCAACTTT
ATCCGCCTCCATCCAGTCTATTAATTGTTGCCGGGAAGCTAGAGTAAGTAGTTCGCCAGTTAATAGTTTG
CGCAACGTTGTTGCCATTGCTACAGGCATCGTGGTGTCACGCTCGTCGTTTGGTATGGCTTCATTCAGCT
CCGGTTCCCAACGATCAAGGCGAGTTACATGATCCCCCATGTTGTGCAAAAAAGCGGTTAGCTCCTTCGG
TCCTCCGATCGTTGTCAGAAGTAAGTTGGCCGCAGTGTTATCACTCATGGTTATGGCAGCACTGCATAAT
TCTCTTACTGTCATGCCATCCGTAAGATGCTTTTCTGTGACTGGTGAGTACTCAACCAAGTCATTCTGAG
AATAGTGTATGCGGCGACCGAGTTGCTCTTGCCCGGCGTCAATACGGGATAATACCGCGCCACATAGCAG
AACTTTAAAAGTGCTCATCATTGGAAAACGTTCTTCGGGGCGAAAACTCTCAAGGATCTTACCGCTGTTG
AGATCCAGTTCGATGTAACCCACTCGTGCACCCAACTGATCTTCAGCATCTTTTACTTTCACCAGCGTTT
CTGGGTGAGCAAAAACAGGAAGGCAAAATGCCGCAAAAAAGGGAATAAGGGCGACACGGAAATGTTGAAT
ACTCATACTCTTCCTTTTTCAATATTATTGAAGCATTTATCAGGGTTATTGTCTCATGAGCGGATACATA
TTTGAATGTATTTAGAAAAATAAACAAATAGGGGTTCCGCGCACATTTCCCCGAAAAGTGCCACCTGACG
TCGACGGATCGGGAGATCTCCCGATCCCCTATGGTGCACTCTCAGTACAATCTGCTCTGATGCCGCATAG
TTAAGCCAGTATCTGCTCCCTGCTTGTGTGTTGGAGGTCGCTGAGTAGTGCGCGAGCAAAATTTAAGCTA
CAACAAGGCAAGGCTTGACCGACAATTGCATGAAGAATCTGCTTAGGGTTAGGCGTTTTGCGCTGCTTCG
CGATGTACGGGCCAGATATACGCGTTGACATTGATTATTGACTAGTTATTAATAGTAATCAATTACGGGG
TCATTAGTTCATAGCCCATATATGGAGTTCCGCGTTACATAACTTACGGTAAATGGCCCGCCTGGCTGAC
CGCCCAACGACCCCCGCCCATTGACGTCAATAATGACGTATGTTCCCATAGTAACGCCAATAGGGACTTT
CCATTGACGTCAATGGGTGGAGTATTTACGGTAAACTGCCCACTTGGCAGTACATCAAGTGTATCATATG
CCAAGTACGCCCCCTATTGACGTCAATGACGGTAAATGGCCCGCCTGGCATTATGCCCAGTACATGACCT
TATGGGACTTTCCTACTTGGCAGTACATCTACGTATTAGTCATCGCTATTACCATGGTGATGCGGTTTTG
GCAGTACATCAATGGGCGTGGATAGCGGTTTGACTCACGGGGATTTCCAAGTCTCCACCCCATTGACGTC
AATGGGAGTTTGTTTTGGCACCAAAATCAACGGGACTTTCCAAAATGTCGTAACAACTCCGCCCCATTGA
CGCAAATGGGCGGTAGGCGTGTACGGTGGGAGGTCTATATAAGCAGCGCGTTTTGCCTGTACTGGGTCTC
TCTGGTTAGACCAGATCTGAGCCTGGGAGCTCTCTGGCTAACTAGGGAACCCACTGCTTAAGCCTCAATA
AAGCTTGCCTTGAGTGCTTCAAGTAGTGTGTGCCCGTCTGTTGTGTGACTCTGGTAACTAGAGATCCCTC
AGACCCTTTTAGTCAGTGTGGAAAATCTCTAGCAGTGGCGCCCGAACAGGGACTTGAAAGCGAAAGGGAA
ACCAGAGGAGCTCTCTCGACGCAGGACTCGGCTTGCTGAAGCGCGCACGGCAAGAGGCGAGGGGCGGCGA
CTGGTGAGTACGCCAAAAATTTTGACTAGCGGAGGCTAGAAGGAGAGAGATGGGTGCGAGAGCGTCAGTA
TTAAGCGGGGGAGAATTAGATCGCGATGGGAAAAAATTCGGTTAAGGCCAGGGGGAAAGAAAAAATATAA
ATTAAAACATATAGTATGGGCAAGCAGGGAGCTAGAACGATTCGCAGTTAATCCTGGCCTGTTAGAAACA
TCAGAAGGCTGTAGACAAATACTGGGACAGCTACAACCATCCCTTCAGACAGGATCAGAAGAACTTAGAT
CATTATATAATACAGTAGCAACCCTCTATTGTGTGCATCAAAGGATAGAGATAAAAGACACCAAGGAAGC
TTTAGACAAGATAGAGGAAGAGCAAAACAAAAGTAAGACCACCGCACAGCAAGCGGCCGCTGATCTTCAG
ACCTGGAGGAGGAGATATGAGGGACAATTGGAGAAGTGAATTATATAAATATAAAGTAGTAAAAATTGAA
CCATTAGGAGTAGCACCCACCAAGGCAAAGAGAAGAGTGGTGCAGAGAGAAAAAAGAGCAGTGGGAATAG
GAGCTTTGTTCCTTGGGTTCTTGGGAGCAGCAGGAAGCACTATGGGCGCAGCGTCAATGACGCTGACGGT
ACAGGCCAGACAATTATTGTCTGGTATAGTGCAGCAGCAGAACAATTTGCTGAGGGCTATTGAGGCGCAA
CAGCATCTGTTGCAACTCACAGTCTGGGGCATCAAGCAGCTCCAGGCAAGAATCCTGGCTGTGGAAAGAT
ACCTAAAGGATCAACAGCTCCTGGGGATTTGGGGTTGCTCTGGAAAACTCATTTGCACCACTGCTGTGCC
TTGGAATGCTAGTTGGAGTAATAAATCTCTGGAACAGATTTGGAATCACACGACCTGGATGGAGTGGGAC
AGAGAAATTAACAATTACACAAGCTTAATACACTCCTTAATTGAAGAATCGCAAAACCAGCAAGAAAAGA
ATGAACAAGAATTATTGGAATTAGATAAATGGGCAAGTTTGTGGAATTGGTTTAACATAACAAATTGGCT
GTGGTATATAAAATTATTCATAATGATAGTAGGAGGCTTGGTAGGTTTAAGAATAGTTTTTGCTGTACTT
TCTATAGTGAATAGAGTTAGGCAGGGATATTCACCATTATCGTTTCAGACCCACCTCCCAACCCCGAGGG
GACCCGACAGGCCCGAAGGAATAGAAGAAGAAGGTGGAGAGAGAGACAGAGACAGATCCATTCGATTAGT
GAACGGATCGGCACTGCGTGCGCCAATTCTGCAGACAAATGGCAGTATTCATCCACAATTTTAAAAGAAA
AGGGGGGATTGGGGGGTACAGTGCAGGGGAAAGAATAGTAGACATAATAGCAACAGACATACAAACTAAA
GAATTACAAAAACAAATTACAAAAATTCAAAATTTTCGGGTTTATTACAGGGACAGCAGAGATCCAGTTT
GGTTAATTAATCGATAAGCTTTGCAAAGATGGATAAAGTTTTAAACAGAGAGGAATCTTTGCAGCTAATG
GACCTTCTAGGTCTTGAAAGGAGTGGGAATTGGCTCCGGTGCCCGTCAGTGGGCAGAGCGCACATCGCCC
ACAGTCCCCGAGAAGTTGGGGGGAGGGGTCGGCAATTGAACCGGTGCCTAGAGAAGGTGGCGCGGGGTAA
ACTGGGAAAGTGATGTCGTGTACTGGCTCCGCCTTTTTCCCGAGGGTGGGGGAGAACCGTATATAAGTGC
AGTAGTCGCCGTGAACGTTCTTTTTCGCAACGGGTTTGCCGCCAGAACACAGGTAAGTGCCGTGTGTGGT
TCCCGCGGGCCTGGCCTCTTTACGGGTTATGGCCCTTGCGTGCCTTGAATTACTTCCACCTGGCTGCAGT
ACGTGATTCTTGATCCCGAGCTTCGGGTTGGAAGTGGGTGGGAGAGTTCGAGGCCTTGCGCTTAAGGAGC
CCCTTCGCCTCGTGCTTGAGTTGAGGCCTGGCCTGGGCGCTGGGGCCGCCGCGTGCGAATCTGGTGGCAC
CTTCGCGCCTGTCTCGCTGCTTTCGATAAGTCTCTAGCCATTTAAAATTTTTGATGACCTGCTGCGACGC
TTTTTTTCTGGCAAGATAGTCTTGTAAATGCGGGCCAAGATCTGCACACTGGTATTTCGGTTTTTGGGGC
CGCGGGCGGCGACGGGGCCCGTGCGTCCCAGCGCACATGTTCGGCGAGGCGGGGCCTGCGAGCGCGGCCA
CCGAGAATCGGACGGGGGTAGTCTCAAGCTGGCCGGCCTGCTCTGGTGCCTGGCCTCGCGCCGCCGTGTA
TCGCCCCGCCCTGGGCGGCAAGGCTGGCCCGGTCGGCACCAGTTGCGTGAGCGGAAAGATGGCCGCTTCC
CGGCCCTGCTGCAGGGAGCTCAAAATGGAGGACGCGGCGCTCGGGAGAGCGGGCGGGTGAGTCACCCACA
CAAAGGAAAAGGGCCTTTCCGTCCTCAGCCGTCGCTTCATGTGACTCCACGGAGTACCGGGCGCCGTCCA
GGCACCTCGATTAGTTCTCGAGCTTTTGGAGTACGTCGTCTTTAGGTTGGGGGGAGGGGTTTTATGCGAT
GGAGTTTCCCCACACTGAGTGGGTGGAGACTGAAGTTAGGCCAGCTTGGCACTTGATGTAATTCTCCTTG
GAATTTGCCCTTTTTGAGTTTGGATCTTGGTTCATTCTCAAGCCTCAGACAGTGGTTCAAAGTTTTTTTC
TTCCATTTCAGGTGTCGTGAGGAATTAGCTTGGTACTAATACGACTCACTATAGGGAGACCCAAGCTGGC
TAGGTAAGCTTGATATCGAATTCCTGCAGCCCGGGGGATCCCGCCACCATGAAAAAGCCTGAACTCACCG
CGACGTCTGTCGAGAAGTTTCTGATCGAAAAGTTCGACAGCGTCTCCGACCTGATGCAGCTCTCGGAGGG
CGAAGAATCTCGTGCTTTCAGCTTCGATGTAGGAGGGCGTGGATATGTCCTGCGGGTAAATAGCTGCGCC
GATGGTTTCTACAAAGATCGTTATGTTTATCGGCACTTTGCATCGGCCGCGCTCCCGATTCCGGAAGTGC
TTGACATTGGGGAATTCAGCGAGAGCCTGACCTATTGCATCTCCCGCCGTGCACAGGGTGTCACGTTGCA
AGACCTGCCTGAAACCGAACTGCCCGCTGTTCTGCAGCCGGTCGCGGAGGCCATGGATGCGATCGCTGCG
GCCGATCTTAGCCAGACGAGCGGGTTCGGCCCATTCGGACCGCAAGGAATCGGTCAATACACTACATGGC
GTGATTTCATATGCGCGATTGCTGATCCCCATGTGTATCACTGGCAAACTGTGATGGACGACACCGTCAG
TGCGTCCGTCGCGCAGGCTCTCGATGAGCTGATGCTTTGGGCCGAGGACTGCCCCGAAGTCCGGCACCTC
GTGCACGCGGATTTCGGCTCCAACAATGTCCTGACGGACAATGGCCGCATAACAGCGGTCATTGACTGGA
GCGAGGCGATGTTCGGGGATTCCCAATACGAGGTCGCCAACATCTTCTTCTGGAGGCCGTGGTTGGCTTG
TATGGAGCAGCAGACGCGCTACTTCGAGCGGAGGCATCCGGAGCTTGCAGGATCGCCGCGGCTCCGGGCG
TATATGCTCCGCATTGGTCTTGACCAACTCTATCAGAGCTTGGTTGACGGCAATTTCGATGATGCAGCTT
GGGCGCAGGGTCGATGCGACGCAATCGTCCGATCCGGAGCCGGGACTGTCGGGCGTACACAAATCGCCCG
CAGAAGCGCGGCCGTCTGGACCGATGGCTGTGTAGAAGTACTCGCCGATAGTGGAAACCGACGCCCCAGC
ACTCGTCCGAGGGCAAAGGAAGGATCCGGCGCAACAAACTTCTCTCTGCTGAAACAAGCCGGAGATGTCG
AAGAGAATCCTGGACCGATGCGTATCCCCGTAGATGCCAGCACGAGCCGCCGCTTCACGCCGCCTTCCAC
CGCGCTGAGCCCAGGCAAGATGAGCGAGGCGTTGCCGCTGGGCGCCCCGGACGCCGGCGCTGCCCTGGCC
GGCAAGCTGAGGAGCGGCGACCGCAGCATGGTGGAGGTGCTGGCCGACCACCCGGGCGAGCTGGTGCCCA
CCGACAGCCCCAACTTCCTCTGCTCCGTGCTGCCTACGCACTGGCGCTGCAACAAGACCCTGCCCATCGC
TTTCAAGGTGGTGGCCCTAGGGGATGTTCCAGATGGCACTCTGGTCACTGTGATGGCTGGCAATGATGAA
AACTACTCGGCTGAGCTGAGAAATGCTACCGCAGCCATGAAGAACCAGGTTGCAAGATTTAATGACCTCA
GGTTTGTCGGTCGAAGTGGAAGAGGGAAAAGCTTCACTCTGACCATCACTGTCTTCACAAACCCACCGCA
AGTCGCCACCTACCACAGAGCCATCAAAATCACAGTGGATGGGCCCCGAGAACCTCGAAGACATCGGCAG
AAACTAGATGATCAGACCAAGCCCGGGAGCTTGTCCTTTTCCGAGCGGCTCAGTGAACTGGAGCAGCTGC
GGCGCACAGCCATGAGGGTCAGCCCACACCACCCAGCCCCCACGCCCAACCCTCGTGCCTCCCTGAACCA
CTCCACTGCCTTTAACCCTCAGCCTCAGAGTCAGATGCAGGATACAAGGCAGATCCAACCATCCCCACCG
TGGTCCTACGATCAGTCCTACCAATACCTGGGATCCATTGCCTCTCCTTCTGTGCACCCAGCAACGCCCA
TTTCACCTGGACGTGCCAGCGGCATGACAACCCTCTCTGCAGAACTTTCCAGTCGACTCTCAACGGCACC
CGACCTGACAGCGTTCAGCGACCCGCGCCAGTTCCCCGCGCTGCCCTCCATCTCCGACCCCCGCATGCAC
TATCCAGGCGCCTTCACCTACTCCCCGACGCCGGTCACCTCGGGCATCGGCATCGGCATGTCGGCCATGG
GCTCGGCCACGCGCTACCACACCTACCTGCCGCCGCCCTACCCCGGCTCGTCGCAAGCGCAGGGAGGCCC
GTTCCAAGCCAGCTCGCCCTCCTACCACCTGTACTACGGCGCCTCGGCCGGCTCCTACCAGTTCTCCATG
GTGGGCGGCGAGCGCTCGCCGCCGCGCATCCTGCCGCCCTGCACCAACGCCTCCACCGGCTCCGCGCTGC
TCAACCCCAGCCTCCCGAACCAGAGCGACGTGGTGGAGGCCGAGGGCAGCCACAGCAACTCCCCCACCAA
CATGGCGCCCTCCGCGCGCCTGGAGGAGGCCGTGTGGAGGCCCTACTGACTAGCTAAGTTAGAACTATTT
CCTGGCTGTTACGCGTGTCTGTTGAGTCTACTGACGGGCTTGTTAAACAGTGAACCGCCCGCCCCACGAC
CCGCAGCGCCCGACCGAAAGGAGCGCACGACCCCATGCATCGAACAAAAGAAAAGGGGGGACTGGAAGGG
CTAATTCACTCCCAACGAAGACAAGATATCATAACTTCGTATAGCATACATTATACGAAGTTATCGTCTA
GCTGGTCCGGACTGTACTGGGTCTCTCTGGTTAGACCAGATCTGAGCCTGGGAGCTCTCTGGCTAACTAG
GGAACCCACTGCTTAAGCCTCAATAAAGCTTGCCTTGAGTGCTTCAAGTAGTGTGTGCCCGTCTGTTGTG
TGACTCTGGTAACTAGAGATCCCTCAGACCCTTTTAGTCAGTGTGGAAAATCTCTAGCAGGGCCCGTTTA
AACCCGCTGATCAGCCTCGACTGTGCCTTCTAGTTGCCAGCCATCTGTTGTTTGCCCCTCCCCCGTGCCT
TCCTTGACCCTGGAAGGTGCCACTCCCACTGTCCTTTCCTAATAAAATGAGGAAATTGCATCGCATTGTC
TGAGTAGGTGTCATTCTATTCTGGGGGGTGGGGTGGGGCAGGACAGCAAGGGGGAGGATTGGGAAGACAA
TAGCAGGCATGCTGGGGATGCGGTGGGCTCTATGGCTTCTGAGGCGGAAAGAACCAGCTGGGGCTCTAGG
GGGTATCCCC
[124 nt withheld, positions 10441-10564]
C
[91 nt withheld, positions 10566-10656]
A
[49 nt withheld, positions 10658-10706]
CCTTTGACGTTGGAGTCCACGTTCTTT
[37 nt withheld, positions 10734-10770]
ACCCTATCTCGGTCTATTCTTTTGATTTATAAGGGATTTTGCCGATTTCGGCCTATTGGTTAAAAAATGA
GCTGATTTAACAAAAATTTAACGCG
Features (pLannotate 1.2.2; 33 found; start..end, strand, type, name):
     18..347     +  promoter       SV40 promoter: SV40 enhancer and early promoter
    395..442     +  promoter       EM7 promoter: synthetic bacterial promoter&nbsp
    461..835     +  CDS            BleoR: antibiotic-binding protein; Sh ble from Streptoalloteichus hindustanus; confers resistance to bleomycin, phleomycin, and Zeocin™
    845..970     +  CDS            ble (fragment): BLE_KLEPN - Experimental evidence at protein level: Swiss-Prot protein existence level 1. Binding protein with a strong affinity to the bleomycin family of antibiotics. Binds to CL990; an antimitotic-antibiotic compound. From Klebsiella pneumoniae.
    965..1086    +  polyA_signal   SV40 poly(A) signal: SV40 polyadenylation signal
   1157..1179    -  protein_bind   lac operator (fragment): The lac repressor binds to the lac operator to inhibit transcription in E. coli. This inhibition can be relieved by adding lactose or isopropyl-β-D-thiogalactopyranoside (IPTG). lac repressor encoded by lacI
   1183..1213    -  promoter       lac promoter: promoter for the E. coli lac operon
   1228..1249    -  protein_bind   CAP binding site: CAP binding activates transcription in the presence of cAMP. E. coli catabolite activator protein
   1262..1354    -  CDS            lacI (fragment): lac repressor; lacI; The lac repressor binds to the lac operator to inhibit transcription in E. coli. This inhibition can be relieved by adding lactose or isopropyl-β-D-thiogalactopyranoside (IPTG).
   1537..2125    -  rep_origin     ori: high-copy-number ColE1/pMB1/pBR322/pUC origin of replication
   2296..3156    -  CDS            AmpR: β-lactamase; bla; confers resistance to ampicillin, carbenicillin, and related antibiotics
   3157..3261    -  promoter       AmpR promoter: bla
   3320..3372    -  misc_feature   bom (fragment): basis of mobility region from pBR322
   3527..3906    +  enhancer       CMV enhancer: human cytomegalovirus immediate early enhancer
   3907..4106    +  promoter       CMV promoter: human cytomegalovirus (CMV) immediate early promoter
   4124..4304    +  LTR            5' LTR (truncated): truncated 5' long terminal repeat (LTR) from HIV-1
   4351..4476    +  misc_feature   HIV-1 Ψ: packaging signal of human immunodeficiency virus type 1
   4460..4823    +  CDS            HIV-1 gag (fragment): gag protein from human immunodeficiency virus 1; gag
   4969..5202    +  misc_feature   RRE: The Rev response element (RRE) of HIV-1 allows for Rev-dependent mRNA export from the nucleus to the cytoplasm.
   5579..5679    +  CDS            Rev (fragment): human immunodeficiency virus 1 (HIV-1) Rev protein; rev; enhances nuclear export of unspliced and incompletely spliced viral mRNAs
   5729..5846    +  misc_feature   cPPT/CTS: central polypurine tract and central termination sequence of HIV-1
   5909..5975    +  CDS            small t antigen (fragment): SV40 (simian virus 40) small t antigen
   5982..7160    +  promoter       EF-1α promoter: strong constitutive promoter for human elongation factor EF-1α
   7177..7195    +  promoter       T7 promoter: promoter for bacteriophage T7 RNA polymerase
   7215..7251    -  misc_feature   MCS (fragment): pBluescript multiple cloning site
   7259..8281    +  CDS            hph: KHYB_ECOLX - Experimental evidence at protein level: Swiss-Prot protein existence level 1. The aminoglycoside phosphotransferases achieve inactivation of their antibiotic substrates by phosphorylation. Only phosphorylates hygromycin and closely related compounds such as demethyl analogs and destomycin. From Escherichia coli.
   8348..9706    +  CDS            RUNX1: RUNX1_HUMAN - Also known as AML1, CBFA2. Experimental evidence at protein level: Swiss-Prot protein existence level 1. Isoform AML-1L interferes with the transactivation activity of RUNX1. From Homo sapiens (Human).
   9790..9903    +  CDS            nef (fragment): NEF_HV1LA - Experimental evidence at protein level: Swiss-Prot protein existence level 1. Extracellular Nef protein targets CD4(+) T-lymphocytes for apoptosis by interacting with CXCR4 surface receptors. From Human immunodeficiency virus type 1 group M subtype B (isolate Lai) (HIV-1).
   9901..9934    +  protein_bind   loxP: Cre-mediated recombination occurs in the 8-bp core sequence (GCATACAT). Cre recombinase
   9959..10139   +  LTR            5' LTR (truncated): truncated 5' long terminal repeat (LTR) from HIV-1
  10171..10395   +  polyA_signal   bGH poly(A) signal: bovine growth hormone polyadenylation signal
  10399..10420   +  promoter       SV40 promoter (fragment): SV40 enhancer and early promoter
  10441..4       +  rep_origin     f1 ori (across the origin) (sequence partly withheld): f1 bacteriophage origin of replication; arrow indicates direction of (+) strand synthesis
