[The description below was written by a language model from this plasmid's Addgene catalogue record and pLannotate feature annotations shown in this document.]
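Description:
EF1A_Hygro_P2A_RUNX1_R64P_Barcode is a lentiviral mammalian expression plasmid for overexpressing the R64P missense variant of human RUNX1 (AML1). It derives from the EF1a_mCherry_P2A_Hygro_Barcode backbone, with the insert introduced by Gibson assembly. It is propagated in E. coli through a high-copy ColE1/pUC-type origin with ampicillin resistance (AmpR); an f1 origin is also present. Outside the viral region, the backbone carries an SV40/EM7-driven bleomycin/Zeocin resistance cassette, although hygromycin is the only mammalian selectable marker listed in the record.

The transfer cassette begins with a CMV enhancer/promoter fused to a truncated HIV-1 5' LTR, an arrangement that typically drives Tat-independent production of the viral genomic RNA in packaging cells. This is followed by the Ψ packaging signal with a partial gag sequence, the RRE for Rev-dependent nuclear export, and the cPPT/CTS element. Internally, the human EF-1α promoter drives a single open reading frame in which the hygromycin phosphotransferase gene (hph) sits upstream of the 1,359 bp RUNX1 coding sequence. According to the construct name, the two are joined by a P2A self-cleaving peptide, which would fall in the short unannotated gap between them, so hygromycin-selected cells should also express the mutant protein. Downstream are a loxP site, a truncated 3' LTR and a bGH polyadenylation signal. The name also indicates a barcode, but this is not annotated in the feature table and its position is not stated. Such a barcode would suit pooled tracking of variants, consistent with the associated study phenotyping RUNX1 coding variants.
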