Addgene plasmid #170927: EF1A_Hygro_P2A_RUNX1_R64P_Barcode
Purpose: Overexpression of RUNX1 R64P mutant protein.
Depositing lab: Prashant Mali. Depositing organization: University of California, San Diego (UCSD). Publication: Interface-guided phenotyping of coding variants in the transcription factor RUNX1. Ozturk K, Panwala R, Sheen J, Ford K, Jayne N, Portell A, Zhang DE, Hutter S, Haferlach T, Ideker T, Mali P, Carter H. Cell Rep. 2024 Jul 4;43(7):114436. doi: 10.1016/j.celrep.2024.114436. PubMed 38968069.
Backbone
  Vector backbone: EF1a_mCherry_P2A_Hygro_Barcode
  Backbone manufacturer: Prashant Mali (Addgene #120426)
  Backbone size w/o insert (bp): 9508
  Vector type: Mammalian Expression, Lentiviral
  Selectable markers: Hygromycin
Growth in bacteria
  Bacterial resistance: Ampicillin, 100 μg/mL
  Growth temperature: 37°C
  Growth strain: NEB Stable
  Copy number: High Copy
Gene/Insert
  Gene/Insert name: RUNX1 (alt name: AML1)
  Species: H. sapiens (human)
  Insert size (bp): 1359
  Mutation: R64P
  Entrez Gene: RUNX1 (a.k.a. AML1, AML1-EVI-1, AMLCR1, CBF2alpha, CBFA2, EVI-1, PEBP2aB, PEBP2alpha)
  Promoter: Ef1A
  Cloning method: Gibson Cloning
  Sequencing primers: 5′ CTGTGTAGAAGTACTCGCCGATAGTG; 3′ TCTTGTCTTCGTTGGGAGTG
Terms and licenses: Academic/Nonprofit Terms; Industry Terms: Not Available to Industry
Depositor comments: Please visit https://doi.org/10.1101/2023.08.03.551876 for bioRxiv preprint.
How to cite: EF1A_Hygro_P2A_RUNX1_R64P_Barcode was a gift from Prashant Mali (Addgene plasmid # 170927 ; http://n2t.net/addgene:170927 ; RRID:Addgene_170927)
